Addgene plasmid #236107: pRSCq2
Purpose: (Empty Backbone) Ralstonia pseudosolanacearum filamentous phage RSCq-based cloning vector carrying spectinomycin resistance gene.
Depositing lab: Dehong Zheng.
Backbone
  Vector backbone: Filamentous phage RSCq (OR088903)
  Vector type: Bacterial Expression
Growth in bacteria
  Bacterial resistance: Spectinomycin, 50 μg/mL
  Growth temperature: 37°C
  Growth strain: Pir1
  Copy number: Unknown
Gene/Insert
  Cloning method: Restriction Enzyme
Terms and licenses: Academic/Nonprofit Terms; Industry Terms: Not Available to Industry
How to cite: pRSCq2 was a gift from Dehong Zheng (Addgene plasmid # 236107)
