[The description below was written by a language model from this plasmid's Addgene catalogue record and pLannotate feature annotations shown in this document.]
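Description:
pRSCq2 is an empty cloning backbone built from RSCq, a filamentous phage of the plant pathogen Ralstonia pseudosolanacearum, and is catalogued as a bacterial expression vector into which inserts are placed by restriction enzyme cloning. For propagation in E. coli it carries an R6K γ origin, which fires only when the R6K initiator protein pi is supplied in trans. This explains why the plasmid is maintained in the pir-expressing strain Pir1. Selection relies on a complete aadA (SmR) gene encoding an aminoglycoside adenylyltransferase that confers resistance to spectinomycin and streptomycin. The copy number is recorded as unknown.

The annotated features cluster in roughly the first 2.7 kb of the sequence and look like an imported origin-plus-marker cassette. A Tn5 mosaic end lies upstream of the R6K origin. Short fragments of an integron-type integrase and of a gentamicin acetyltransferase gene precede aadA, and a Tn903 transposase fragment follows it, abutting a partial pUC18/19 multiple cloning site. These fragments are most likely non-functional remnants of the cassette's source constructs, and the MCS fragment presumably provides the cloning sites. The remaining sequence carries no annotations. It presumably corresponds to the RSCq phage genome, whose genes the annotation tool does not recognise, so the record does not identify phage replication or structural genes or any promoter for driving an insert.

The two sequence records disagree in length: the depositor's sequence is 6,836 nt, while the repository's sequencing result is 4,655 nt. Their annotated regions are nearly identical, so the difference falls in the unannotated portion, and the record does not explain it. The vector appears intended for carrying cloned DNA on a phage-derived replicon in Ralstonia, although specific applications are not stated.
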