Features (pLannotate 1.2.2; 9 found; start..end, strand, type, name):
    501..519     +  misc_feature   Tn5 ME: hyperactive mosaic end for Tn5 transposase recognition (Reznikoff et al., 2004)
    535..603     -  CDS            YPB2_ECOLX (fragment): Protein predicted: Swiss-Prot protein existence level 4. From Escherichia coli.
    641..957     +  rep_origin     R6K γ ori (fragment): γ replication origin from E. coli plasmid R6K; requires the R6K initiator protein pi for replication
    987..1115    -  CDS            YPB2_ECOLX (fragment): Protein predicted: Swiss-Prot protein existence level 4. From Escherichia coli.
   1417..1488    -  CDS            int (fragment): INT2_ECOLX - Protein inferred from homology: Swiss-Prot protein existence level 3. Putative integrase believed to be involved in the insertion of antibiotic resistance genes into plasmids and transposons. From Escherichia coli.
   1574..1630    +  CDS            GmR (fragment): gentamycin acetyltransferase; aacC1; confers resistance to gentamycin
   1637..2428    +  CDS            SmR: aminoglycoside adenylyltransferase (Murphy, 1985); aadA; confers resistance to spectinomycin and streptomycin
   2569..2631    +  CDS            TRA2_ECOLX (fragment): Protein predicted: Swiss-Prot protein existence level 4. Required for transposition of transposon Tn903. From Escherichia coli.
   2631..2669    +  misc_feature   MCS (fragment): pUC18/19 multiple cloning site
>Addgene plasmid #236107 | pRSCq2 | depositor full sequence | sequence record 464352 | pRSCq2 sequence 6836 bps
CGTTTACCCCTCGCCCGGGTTAACCGGCTATATTTACGCCAGAATCACGGGCGTAATTCATCACGGACAT
AATATTAATTACATCCTTCATGCCGTCAAGCAAAGAGGTGCTTAGATGAGAATTGAGAAATACTTAGATC
AGGCGATCGAACGCCACGGCCTGAAGAACGACAGCAAGCTGGCAGAGATGCTAGGTGTGGTGCAAAGCGC
GGTCAGCCACTACCGCACCGGCCGCCGCACGGCGGACAACGAAGTGTGCCTCCGCCTGGCGCAGCTGCTC
GAGATGGAGAACCCGCTGCCGATCATCATGGCGGCCGACATGGACCGCGCCGAACGTGCTGGCCAGCACT
CTCTCTGGGAAGTTTTTTCGACGAGGATGGCAGCCAGTAACGCGACAGCCGCCCTCCTCCTGGTACTGGT
CGCGAGCGCAACAAATTTTGTTGCGCCCTCTCCCGCCAAAGCCGCGCCGTTGAGCCATTCGACAGCTCAA
CGATTATTGTCTGTCTCTTATACACATCTCAACCATCATCGATGAATTGCTTCGTTAATACAGATGTAGG
TGTTCCACAGGGTAGCCAGCAGCATCCTGCGATGCAGATCCGGATGCCATTTCATTACCTCTTTCTCCGC
ACCCGACATAGATCCGAAGATCAGCAGTTCAACCTGTTGATAGTACGTACTAAGCTCTCATGTTTCACGT
ACTAAGCTCTCATGTTTAACGTACTAAGCTCTCATGTTTAACGAACTAAACCCTCATGGCTAACGTACTA
AGCTCTCATGGCTAACGTACTAAGCTCTCATGTTTCACGTACTAAGCTCTCATGTTTGAACAATAAAATT
AATATAAATCAGCAACTTAAATAGCCTCTAAGGTTTTAAGTTTTATAAGAAAAAAAAGAATATATAAGGC
TTTTAAAGCTTTTAAGGTTTAACGGTTGTGGACAACAAGCCAGGGATCTGCCATTTCATTACCTCTTTCT
CCGCACCCGACATAGATCCGGAACATAATGGTGCAGGGCGCTGACTTCCGCGTTTCCAGACTTTACGAAA
CACGGAAACCGAAGACCATTCATGTTGTTGCTCAGGTCGCAGACGTTTTGCAGCAGCAGTCGCTTCACGT
TCGCTCGCGTATCGGTGATTCATTCTGCTAACCAGTAAGGCAACCCCGCCAGCCTAGCCGGGTCCTCAAC
GACAGGAGCACGATCATGCGCACCCGTGGCCAGGACCCAACGCTGCCCGAGATGCGCCGCGTGCGGCTGC
TGGAGATGGCGGACGCGATGGATATGTTCTGCCAAGGGTTGGTTTGCGCATTCACAGGGTGTCTCAAAAT
CTCTGATGTTACATTGCACAAGATAAAAATATATCATCATGAACAATAAAACTGTCTGCTTACATAAACA
GTAATACAAGGGGTGTTATGCGCTCACGCAACTGGTCCAGAACCTTGACCGAACGCAGCGGTGGTAACGG
CGCAGTGGCGGTTTTCATGGCTTGTTATGACTGTTTTTTTGGGGTACAGTCTATGCCTCGGGCATCCAAG
CAGCAAGCGCGTTACGCCGTGGGTCGATGTTTGATGTTATGGAGCAGCAACGATGTTACGCAGCAGGGCA
GTCGCCCTAAAACAAAGTTAAACATCATGAGGGAAGCGGTGATCGCCGAAGTATCGACTCAACTATCAGA
GGTAGTTGGCGTCATCGAGCGCCATCTCGAACCGACGTTGCTGGCCGTACATTTGTACGGCTCCGCAGTG
GATGGCGGCCTGAAGCCACACAGTGATATTGATTTGCTGGTTACGGTGACCGTAAGGCTTGATGAAACAA
CGCGGCGAGCTTTGATCAACGACCTTTTGGAAACTTCGGCTTCCCCTGGAGAGAGCGAGATTCTCCGCGC
TGTAGAAGTCACCATTGTTGTGCACGACGACATCATTCCGTGGCGTTATCCAGCTAAGCGCGAACTGCAA
TTTGGAGAATGGCAGCGCAATGACATTCTTGCAGGTATCTTCGAGCCAGCCACGATCGACATTGATCTGG
CTATCTTGCTGACAAAAGCAAGAGAACATAGCGTTGCCTTGGTAGGTCCAGCGGCGGAGGAACTCTTTGA
TCCGGTTCCTGAACAGGATCTATTTGAGGCGCTAAATGAAACCTTAACGCTATGGAACTCGCCGCCCGAC
TGGGCTGGCGATGAGCGAAATGTAGTGCTTACGTTGTCCCGCATTTGGTACAGCGCAGTAACCGGCAAAA
TCGCGCCGAAGGATGTCGCTGCCGACTGGGCAATGGAGCGCCTGCCGGCCCAGTATCAGCCCGTCATACT
TGAAGCTAGACAGGCTTATCTTGGACAAGAAGAAGATCGCTTGGCCTCGCGCGCAGATCAGTTGGAAGAA
TTTGTCCACTACGTGAAAGGCGAGATCACCAAGGTAGTCGGCAAATAATCAGAATTGGTTAATTGGTTGT
AACACTGGCAGAGCATTACGCTGACTTGACGGGACGGCGGCTTTGTTGAATAAATCGAACTTTTGCTGAG
TTGAAGGATCAGATCACGCATCTTCCCGACAACGCAGACCGTTCCGTGGCAAAGCAAAAGTTCAAAATCA
CCAACTGGTCCACCTACAACAAAGCTCTCATCAACCGTGGCGGGGATCCTCTAGAGTCGACCTGCAGGCA
TGCAAGCTTCAGCGACGAATTCAGTACTCATATGGAGCTCGGTACCGACGACGAGACCGACGACGGTCTC
AACGCGCTCCCTCCAATAACCGGATCATTTTAGACGTTTCGCGTTACGCCTTGCGCGTAACGACTTTGCG
ATCACCATAAATTGCCTCGCCAGCCGCTTGCATCTGCGCCTCACTCACGGCCACAGAACGGACAAACGAA
GCGCGCCACAACTCGGACTCCCGCACCTTCTGGCGCTGTTCGAACGTATTCGCCTTCGCAGCCAACGCGA
GCAAGTCCAGCATTGCGTCGAACGAAACGGGATTTCCGTTACTCGGCGTAACGGATTTTTGCTGCGACTC
AAACATCGCAACCTTCTCTTCCAAGACGCCAACATAACGCAACGCTTCCTGACGCCCGTCCTCGCACGTC
ATAAGCTGCCGGCGCAACGCCTCAATCTCCGCAAGATTTCCGTTACTCAGCGTAACGGATTTGGCGGCAT
CGCTGATCTCTTCCCTCAGCCGCCTATTCTCAGCAAACGCCTTATTGCGTTCAGCCTCCGCCAGCTCCAC
CTGGCGACGCATGCTCACCAGATCAGCGCGAAACTTCTCGACCTCCAGGCGGCATTCATCGTAAGCATCC
ACGTCGGAAAGCATTTCCGTTACGGTCATACGCTTAGTAACGGATTTAGCCTCAACAGGCTGCTGAGCCT
TACGGCGTGCTCGATATGCGGCTTGACGCTCCGCGTTGGTCATAGCGTGCGCCTTACGCGGACGACCGCG
GCCACGCCTTTGCTCCATCCCCGGCAGATCGACCGTCACATTATCCGTTACGTCACGCATATTCGGCTCC
CGATTTGATGATTCCATTTTACGTTACTGGTAACGGCAATTCAATTATCGTTACAATTTAGTTCGTAACG
GAAATTTCGCGAGCAGCCCCGGCGCTAGACGCCCTCAGCGGGCTTTGGAGCCGTTTTTTCTGACTGGGCG
GTCGCAGGGGTCAGCTGCGCCGAAATTGGCTCCTGCGCCGCTTGTGGCTCGCGGTAGGGGTCAAACGGCG
GCCTCCTGATCCACTCCCGACACTGCATGTCATCGAGGCCGGCATCCGTGCCTTGAGCCGTGTAGCACGT
GCACCTGGTCGACGTGCAGGCACCGCCGATCACCGTCGGCATCGAGCGAATCTGGCGCAACTGCGCATAG
GCCGGCGCCGTCTCAGGCCGGCCAGAGACAGCAGGGACGAACGCCGCGAGGATCTCCGCCCCGTCCGTCG
CCGCGGCGGACGGACCCGCCTTGACCGCTACCGCTAGAGCTGAAGCCACACCGCCCCTGCCCTGCTCGGC
CGCAACAGGCTTAGCCGGAGTCGCCGTCGTCAACTGGCCGGTACGGTAATAGACCCGGTACGCCAAGAAC
GCCGCGATCAACACGCAGGCGATGAACAGCATCAGCACCGGCGGTACGGTGTACTTGCGCTTGATGTGCA
GACTGGAGGACTTGTACAGGCCGAAACTGGACTTCGGCAGGCTCCACTTCTTCTTGATCGGCGCGGTGTT
GAACGTCTCCGGGTTCGCGCACTCCGGCCATTCGTAGTACCAGCGTCCGAGCAAGCCAGCGTCCCGCAGG
TGGACATGCTGCCCCACCAGCTTGCGGATATGACTGTCCAAGAACGTCGGGTTCTGCGTGATCAGAACAA
ACGTCACGCCGGTATGCCGCACCGTCTCAAACGCCGCCACGTGGTCAGGCACCTTGGACCCGGCCGTGCG
GACGCGAAACACCCGCTGCGCCTCATCCAACACGATCAGCGAGTTCGGCGGGAAGGTGAAGTACGGCAGC
ATCATCCCTGGGTTTTCAGGGTCTTCGCGCAGCTCCGTCCAGTCCGAAACCGCCGGCGTCGGGATATACG
GCAGCTTCAGCTCCGGGATGCCCATGACGAAGAGCGGACGCCCCTGGTCGACGGCTGCCTTCATCATCTG
GACCGCCAACGCGGTCTTCCCGCCACCAGGCGTGGCCGTGATCAGCGTGATCGGTTGCGTTGCGCGAGGA
ACCTAATCCGTTACGTCACGCTAGGCAGAACCGGCAGCAGGAATCCGGCCCAGAGCCAGAAATCGATCGC
GAGCATCACAGCCCCTTTTTCATCACCACCAGCGCCCAGGCCGCCACCATCGCGGCAACGACGCCCCACC
CCATCGTCATGCCATCCTTGAAGCTCTCTTGCGGGTCACATGCCGGAAACGACAGCGACGGCAACGACGC
ATCGGTCAACGTGCCGACGCTCCCATCACTGCCCACCTGATACCGCCGCAGCACCCACCCGCCCGTGGTC
TTGACGAACTCAGACAGATAGGTGACTGCCCCAGGTGTCTGCGACGGAGCGACGGCGCTGTAATAGGCAT
CCGTGGCCATGCCCACATCGGCAAAGCACCGTGCGCCCACCAACGCGCCGTCAGCAGCCAATCGGCAAAG
CACCGTGCGCGGTTTTCTCCTTGAGATGGAGGTTGAGAAAAGCTCCGGGCCGTTCAACTCCCAGAGCCAG
GGAACATCACGCCTTCTTGGGCTCAGCCTCAGCACGCTGCAGCGGCTTGATGCTCGTAACGACCTTCTGA
CCGCCCTTATCCTTGCCGTTGCTCGTCTCGACCATCGAGACTTCCGCGATGAACGGGAACGGGTTGTGGA
TGATCGCCTTCACAACCGCAGACGACTCGCACTTCAGCTCCTGCGTGCAGGTGCCCTTCGAGTCTTCGCC
ACGCAGCTCCACATCCGTGTAGATCTTCCCGGTGTCCAGCTGCTTGCCATCCATGTTGCCAACCCACGTC
TTGGCGCCCCGGATGGTCACGCGTGCAATCATTTCCATGGTTTCACTCCTCAGGTTTCGGCACTGGATCG
TGCGTGCCGTACACGTGCCTCGCCAGGGCGGATTTGTGCAGCTGAGCCGGTACGCCCTGACGGCGTATCG
CGACAACCAGCGCAGCGATGTCTTCCTCTGTGCAGCGCAGCTCGTAATCGACCGTAGGGCCGAACTGCGT
CTGGATGTGCTTGAGCTTGCGTTCGCGGATGGTTTCGTCCTGAAGCTCCAAGGCCTTGACCTGGTCAGTA
GGAACGCGCTGCGGATCCGCAGCCATGAAGGCCTCCAGGGCCTTGTACGCACCAGCGAAATACTGGTCGC
GCTTGATAAGGATTTCGTGCGGAATCACGCGATCCTTGGCGCCGAACTCGATCTCGAGACGCACCCACTC
GCTATCCTGATTGCCGAGCTGGCGGCCCTTCTCGTAAGCCCGCAGCATCTTGCCGTTCGCCCGACGGCCA
ATCTCGAACGTCGTACCGCGACAGCCCTTGCTGCCCGCCACGCCGCTCTCGATCTTGCGATACGTCGGGA
TACGCCCGCCCGCGTTGAAGTCGCCGGCGTAGTACAGCTCTTCCATCTGCGCGATGCTCACCTCGCCCTG
GCAGAAGTCCATCGCCAGGTCGCACCGCGTGATCCGCGCGTCGAGGTCCTGCACCATCGCGTAGACGGCT
TGCCAGTCGCCAATCGCGGTGCAGCCCTGCCCCGGCCAGTCCACCAGGATCGTGCCGCCAACGTGCTCGC
CGCCGCAGGCAACGATCCCGAGCTTCATCGTCTCGCCGTTGATGAACGCCAGCAGGTCGTAGCTGAACTC
ATACCGGCGGAACCCTTTGCCCGCAGGCTTCATCGTCACCGGCACCGAGAACACCAGCTGGAAGTACCTG
CGCAGCTGCTCCAGGGCGTCGCTGATGCTGCCGTCGGGCAGGAACGTGAACTTGAACCAGTCCACGATCG
CACCTGCCTTGCGTTCTGGACTTTCCCCGGGTTTTACCGGACCCGGGGAACGGCCTGTCGGCCGCCCAGC
CTCGCTCCGCTCGGCCCGGTCGGCCGCCATGCCGTTCTCGCGTGCGAGCGCCGGCCCATGAACTCCATAC
GCAATGCCTGTGGGATCAAGATGACGAGAGGGGGTGGGACGGACGCGCATCAGCGTGCGCCCTCGCAGCG
ATACCAGTTCGCCAGATCGGCCTGGCGCGAGTTCTTCAGGAGGTCGTCAATGCGATGCATCGCAGGACGC
GATTGCAGGCAGCAGGCGCCGCGCAGAACGGCAGCCATCACGATGGCCAGCTGCGCACCGTGCGGGTGAA
GCACGTCGCCAATCAGGTCCAGCTGCCTATGATCTCTCTGCTGCAT
