Features (pLannotate 1.2.2; 9 found; start..end, strand, type, name):
    501..519     +  misc_feature   Tn5 ME: hyperactive mosaic end for Tn5 transposase recognition (Reznikoff et al., 2004)
    535..603     -  CDS            YPB2_ECOLX (fragment): Protein predicted: Swiss-Prot protein existence level 4. From Escherichia coli.
    641..957     +  rep_origin     R6K γ ori (fragment): γ replication origin from E. coli plasmid R6K; requires the R6K initiator protein pi for replication
    987..1115    -  CDS            YPB2_ECOLX (fragment): Protein predicted: Swiss-Prot protein existence level 4. From Escherichia coli.
   1416..1487    -  CDS            int (fragment): INT2_ECOLX - Protein inferred from homology: Swiss-Prot protein existence level 3. Putative integrase believed to be involved in the insertion of antibiotic resistance genes into plasmids and transposons. From Escherichia coli.
   1573..1629    +  CDS            GmR (fragment): gentamycin acetyltransferase; aacC1; confers resistance to gentamycin
   1636..2427    +  CDS            SmR: aminoglycoside adenylyltransferase (Murphy, 1985); aadA; confers resistance to spectinomycin and streptomycin
   2568..2630    +  CDS            TRA2_ECOLX (fragment): Protein predicted: Swiss-Prot protein existence level 4. Required for transposition of transposon Tn903. From Escherichia coli.
   2630..2668    +  misc_feature   MCS (fragment): pUC18/19 multiple cloning site
>Addgene plasmid #236107 | pRSCq2 | addgene full sequence | sequence record 484651 | Addgene NGS Result
CGTTTACCCCTCGCCCGGGTTAACCGGCTATATTTACGCCAGAATCACGGGCGTAATTCATCACGGACAT
AATATTAATTACATCCTTCATGCCGTCAAGCAAAGAGGTGCTTAGATGAGAATTGAGAAATACTTAGATC
AGGCGATCGAACGCCACGGCCTGAAGAACGACAGCAAGCTGGCAGAGATGCTAGGTGTGGTGCAAAGCGC
GGTCAGCCACTACCGCACCGGCCGCCGCACGGCGGACAACGAAGTGTGCCTCCGCCTGGCGCAGCTGCTC
GAGATGGAGAACCCGCTGCCGATCATCATGGCGGCCGACATGGACCGCGCCGAACGTGCTGGCCAGCACT
CTCTCTGGGAAGTTTTTTCGACGAGGATGGCAGCCAGTAACGCGACAGCCGCCCTCCTCCTGGTACTGGT
CGCGAGCGCAACAAATTTTGTTGCGCCCTCTCCCGCCAAAGCCGCGCCGTTGAGCCATTCGACAGCTCAA
CGATTATTGTCTGTCTCTTATACACATCTCAACCATCATCGATGAATTGCTTCGTTAATACAGATGTAGG
TGTTCCACAGGGTAGCCAGCAGCATCCTGCGATGCAGATCCGGATGCCATTTCATTACCTCTTTCTCCGC
ACCCGACATAGATCCGAAGATCAGCAGTTCAACCTGTTGATAGTACGTACTAAGCTCTCATGTTTCACGT
ACTAAGCTCTCATGTTTAACGTACTAAGCTCTCATGTTTAACGAACTAAACCCTCATGGCTAACGTACTA
AGCTCTCATGGCTAACGTACTAAGCTCTCATGTTTCACGTACTAAGCTCTCATGTTTGAACAATAAAATT
AATATAAATCAGCAACTTAAATAGCCTCTAAGGTTTTAAGTTTTATAAGAAAAAAAAGAATATATAAGGC
TTTTAAAGCTTTTAAGGTTTAACGGTTGTGGACAACAAGCCAGGGATCTGCCATTTCATTACCTCTTTCT
CCGCACCCGACATAGATCCGGAACATAATGGTGCAGGGCGCTGACTTCCGCGTTTCCAGACTTTACGAAA
CACGGAAACCGAAGACCATTCATGTTGTTGCTCAGGTCGCAGACGTTTTGCAGCAGCAGTCGCTTCACGT
TCGCTCGCGTATCGGTGATTCATTCTGCTAACCAGTAAGGCACCCCGCCAGCCTAGCCGGGTCCTCAACG
ACAGGAGCACGATCATGCGCACCCGTGGCCAGGACCCAACGCTGCCCGAGATGCGCCGCGTGCGGCTGCT
GGAGATGGCGGACGCGATGGATATGTTCTGCCAAGGGTTGGTTTGCGCATTCACAGGGTGTCTCAAAATC
TCTGATGTTACATTGCACAAGATAAAAATATATCATCATGAACAATAAAACTGTCTGCTTACATAAACAG
TAATACAAGGGGTGTTATGCGCTCACGCAACTGGTCCAGAACCTTGACCGAACGCAGCGGTGGTAACGGC
GCAGTGGCGGTTTTCATGGCTTGTTATGACTGTTTTTTTGGGGTACAGTCTATGCCTCGGGCATCCAAGC
AGCAAGCGCGTTACGCCGTGGGTCGATGTTTGATGTTATGGAGCAGCAACGATGTTACGCAGCAGGGCAG
TCGCCCTAAAACAAAGTTAAACATCATGAGGGAAGCGGTGATCGCCGAAGTATCGACTCAACTATCAGAG
GTAGTTGGCGTCATCGAGCGCCATCTCGAACCGACGTTGCTGGCCGTACATTTGTACGGCTCCGCAGTGG
ATGGCGGCCTGAAGCCACACAGTGATATTGATTTGCTGGTTACGGTGACCGTAAGGCTTGATGAAACAAC
GCGGCGAGCTTTGATCAACGACCTTTTGGAAACTTCGGCTTCCCCTGGAGAGAGCGAGATTCTCCGCGCT
GTAGAAGTCACCATTGTTGTGCACGACGACATCATTCCGTGGCGTTATCCAGCTAAGCGCGAACTGCAAT
TTGGAGAATGGCAGCGCAATGACATTCTTGCAGGTATCTTCGAGCCAGCCACGATCGACATTGATCTGGC
TATCTTGCTGACAAAAGCAAGAGAACATAGCGTTGCCTTGGTAGGTCCAGCGGCGGAGGAACTCTTTGAT
CCGGTTCCTGAACAGGATCTATTTGAGGCGCTAAATGAAACCTTAACGCTATGGAACTCGCCGCCCGACT
GGGCTGGCGATGAGCGAAATGTAGTGCTTACGTTGTCCCGCATTTGGTACAGCGCAGTAACCGGCAAAAT
CGCGCCGAAGGATGTCGCTGCCGACTGGGCAATGGAGCGCCTGCCGGCCCAGTATCAGCCCGTCATACTT
GAAGCTAGACAGGCTTATCTTGGACAAGAAGAAGATCGCTTGGCCTCGCGCGCAGATCAGTTGGAAGAAT
TTGTCCACTACGTGAAAGGCGAGATCACCAAGGTAGTCGGCAAATAATCAGAATTGGTTAATTGGTTGTA
ACACTGGCAGAGCATTACGCTGACTTGACGGGACGGCGGCTTTGTTGAATAAATCGAACTTTTGCTGAGT
TGAAGGATCAGATCACGCATCTTCCCGACAACGCAGACCGTTCCGTGGCAAAGCAAAAGTTCAAAATCAC
CAACTGGTCCACCTACAACAAAGCTCTCATCAACCGTGGCGGGGATCCTCTAGAGTCGACCTGCAGGCAT
GCAAGCTTCAGCGACGAATTCAGTACTCATATGGAGCTCGGTACCGACGACGAGACCGACGACGGTCTCA
ACGCGCTCCCTCCAATAACCGGATCATTTTAGACGTTTCGCGTTACGCCTTGCGCGTAACGACTTTGCGA
TCACCATAAATTGCCTCGCCAGCCGCTTGCATCTGCGCCTCACTCACGGCCACAGAACGGACAAACGAAG
CGCGCCACAACTCGGACTCCCGCACCTTCTGGCGCTGTTCGAACGTATTCGCCTTCGCAGCCAACGCGAG
CAAGTCCAGCATTGCGTCGAACGAAACGGGATTTCCGTTACTCGGCGTAACGGATTTTTGCTGCGACTCA
AACATCGCAACCTTCTCTTCCAAGACGCCAACATAACGCAACGCTTCCTGACGCCCGTCCTCGCACGTCA
TAAGCTGCCGGCGCAACGCCTCAATCTCCGCAAGATTTCCGTTACTCAGCGTAACGGATTTGGCGGCATC
GCTGATCTCTTCCCTCAGCCGCCTATTCTCAGCAAACGCCTTATTGCGTTCAGCCTCCGCCAGCTCCACC
TGGCGACGCATGCTCACCAGATCAGCGCGAAACTTCTCGACCTCCAGGCGGCATTCATCGTAAGCATCCA
CGTCGGAAAGCATTTCCGTTACGGTCATACGCTTAGTAACGGATTTAGCCTCAACAGGCTGCTGAGCCTT
ACGGCGTGCTCGATATGCGGCTTGACGCTCCGCGTTGGTCATAGCGTGCGCCTTACGCGGACGACCGCGG
CCACGCCTTTGCTCCATCCCCGGCAGATCGACCGTCACATTATCCGTTACGTCACGCATATTCGGCTCCC
GATTTGATGATTCCATTTTACGTTACTGGTAACGGCAATTCAATTATCGTTACAATTTAGTTCGTAACGG
AAATTTCGCGAGCAGCCCCGGCGCTAGACGCCCTCAGCGGGCTTTGGAGCCGTTTTTTCTGACTGGGCGG
TCGCAGGGGTCAGCTGCGCCGAAATTGGCTCCTGCGCCGCTTGTGGCTCGCGGTAGGGGTCAAACGGCGG
CCTCCTGATCCACTCCCGACACTGCATGTCATCGAGGCCGGCATCCGTGCCTTGAGCCGTGTAGCACGTG
CACCTGGTCGACGTGCAGGCACCGCCGATCACCGTCGGCATCGAGCGAATCTGGCGCAACTGCGCATAGG
CCGGCGCCGTCTCAGGCCGAGTACAGCTCTTCCATCTGCGCGATGCTCACCTCGCCCTGGCAGAAGTCCA
TCGCCAGGTCGCACCGCGTGATCCGCGCGTCGAGGTCCTGCACCATCGCGTAGACGGCTTGCCAGTCGCC
AATCGCGGTGCAGCCCTGCCCCGGCCAGTCCACCAGGATCGTGCCGCCAACGTGCTCGCCGCCGCAGGCA
ACGATCCCGAGCTTCATCGTCTCGCCGTTGATGAACGCCAGCAGGTCGTAGCTGAACTCATACCGGCGGA
ACCCTTTGCCCGCAGGCTTCATCGTCACCGGCACCGAGAACACCAGCTGGAAGTACCTGCGCAGCTGCTC
CAGGGCGTCGCTGATGCTGCCGTCGGGCAGGAACGTGAACTTGAACCAGTCCACGATCGCACCTGCCTTG
CGTTCTGGACTTTCCCCGGGTTTTACCGGACCCGGGGAACGGCCTGTCGGCCGCCCAGCCTCGCTCCGCT
CGGCCCGGTCGGCCGCCATGCCGTTCTCGCGTGCGAGCGCCGGCCCATGAACTCCATACGCAATGCCTGT
GGGATCAAGATGACGAGAGGGGGTGGGACGGACGCGCATCAGCGTGCGCCCTCGCAGCGATACCAGTTCG
CCAGATCGGCCTGGCGCGAGTTCTTCAGGAGGTCGTCAATGCGATGCATCGCAGGACGCGATTGCAGGCA
GCAGGCGCCGCGCAGAACGGCAGCCATCACGATGGCCAGCTGCGCACCGTGCGGGTGAAGCACGTCGCCA
ATCAGGTCCAGCTGCCTATGATCTCTCTGCTGCAT
